>Addgene plasmid #105027 | pKLV2-U6gRNA5(Stat3)-PGKpuroBFP-W | addgene full sequence | sequence record 207369 | Addgene NGS Result
CTAAATTGTAAGCGTTAATATTTTGTTAAAATTCGCGTTAAATTTTTGTTAAATCAGCTCATTTTTTAAC
CAATAGGCCGAAATCGGCAAAATCCCTTATAAATCAAAAGAATAGACCGAGATAGGGT
[37 nt withheld, positions 129-165]
AAAGAACGTGGACTCCAACGTCAAAGG
[49 nt withheld, positions 193-241]
T
[91 nt withheld, positions 243-333]
G
[124 nt withheld, positions 335-458]
CCCATTCGCCATTCAGGCTGCGCAACTGTTGGGAAGGGCGATCGGTGCGGGCCTCTTCGCTATTACGCCA
GCTGGCGAAAGGGGGATGTGCTGCAAGGCGATTAAGTTGGGTAACGCCAGGGTTTTCCCAGTCACGACGT
TGTAAAACGACGGCCAGTGAGCGCGCGTAATACGACTCACTATAGGGCGAATTGACTAGTACATAACTTA
CGGTAAATGGCCCGCCTGGCTGACCGCCCAACGACCCCCGCCCATTGACGTCAATAATGACGTATGTTCC
CATAGTAACGCCAATAGGGACTTTCCATTGACGTCAATGGGTGGAGTATTTACGGTAAACTGCCCACTTG
GCAGTACATCAAGTGTATCATATGCCAAGTACGCCCCCTATTGACGTCAATGACGGTAAATGGCCCGCCT
GGCATTATGCCCAGTACATGACCTTATGGGACTTTCCTACTTGGCAGTACATCTACGTATTAGTCATCGC
TATTACCATGGTGATGCGGTTTTGGCAGTACATCAATGGGCGTGGATAGCGGTTTGACTCACGGGGATTT
CCAAGTCTCCACCCCATTGACGTCAATGGGAGTTTGTTTTGGCACCAAAATCAACGGGACTTTCCAAAAT
GTCGTAACAACTCCGCCCCATTGACGCAAATGGGCGGTAGGCGTGTACGGTGGGAGGTCTATATAAGCAG
CGCGTTTTGCCTGTACTGGGTCTCTCTGGTTAGACCAGATCTGAGCCTGGGAGCTCTCTGGCTAACTAGG
GAACCCACTGCTTAAGCCTCAATAAAGCTTGCCTTGAGTGCTTCAAGTAGTGTGTGCCCGTCTGTTGTGT
GACTCTGGTAACTAGAGATCCCTCAGACCCTTTTAGTCAGTGTGGAAAATCTCTAGCAGTGGCGCCCGAA
CAGGGACTTGAAAGCGAAAGGGAAACCAGAGGAGCTCTCTCGACGCAGGACTCGGCTTGCTGAAGCGCGC
ACGGCAAGAGGCGAGGGGCGGCGACTGGTGAGTACGCCAAAAATTTTGACTAGCGGAGGCTAGAAGGAGA
GAGATGGGTGCGAGAGCGTCAGTATTAAGCGGGGGAGAATTAGATCGCGATGGGAAAAAATTCGGTTAAG
GCCAGGGGGAAAGAAAAAATATAAATTAAAACATATAGTATGGGCAAGCAGGGAGCTAGAACGATTCGCA
GTTAATCCTGGCCTGTTAGAAACATCAGAAGGCTGTAGACAAATACTGGGACAGCTACAACCATCCCTTC
AGACAGGATCAGAAGAACTTAGATCATTATATAATACAGTAGCAACCCTCTATTGTGTGCATCAAAGGAT
AGAGATAAAAGACACCAAGGAAGCTTTAGACAAGATAGAGGAAGAGCAAAACAAAAGTAAGACCACCGCA
CAGCAAGCGGCCGGCCGCGCTGATCTTCAGACCTGGAGGAGGAGATATGAGGGACAATTGGAGAAGTGAA
TTATATAAATATAAAGTAGTAAAAATTGAACCATTAGGAGTAGCACCCACCAAGGCAAAGAGAAGAGTGG
TGCAGAGAGAAAAAAGAGCAGTGGGAATAGGAGCTTTGTTCCTTGGGTTCTTGGGAGCAGCAGGAAGCAC
TATGGGCGCAGCGTCAATGACGCTGACGGTACAGGCCAGACAATTATTGTCTGGTATAGTGCAGCAGCAG
AACAATTTGCTGAGGGCTATTGAGGCGCAACAGCATCTGTTGCAACTCACAGTCTGGGGCATCAAGCAGC
TCCAGGCAAGAATCCTGGCTGTGGAAAGATACCTAAAGGATCAACAGCTCCTGGGGATTTGGGGTTGCTC
TGGAAAACTCATTTGCACCACTGCTGTGCCTTGGAATGCTAGTTGGAGTAATAAATCTCTGGAACAGATT
TGGAATCACACGACCTGGATGGAGTGGGACAGAGAAATTAACAATTACACAAGCTTAATACACTCCTTAA
TTGAAGAATCGCAAAACCAGCAAGAAAAGAATGAACAAGAATTATTGGAATTAGATAAATGGGCAAGTTT
GTGGAATTGGTTTAACATAACAAATTGGCTGTGGTATATAAAATTATTCATAATGATAGTAGGAGGCTTG
GTAGGTTTAAGAATAGTTTTTGCTGTACTTTCTATAGTGAATAGAGTTAGGCAGGGATATTCACCATTAT
CGTTTCAGACCCACCTCCCAACCCCGAGGGGACCCGACAGGCCCGAAGGAATAGAAGAAGAAGGTGGAGA
GAGAGACAGAGACAGATCCATTCGATTAGTGAACGGATCGGCACTGCGTGCGCCAATTCTGCAGACAAAT
GGCAGTATTCATCCACAATTTTAAAAGAAAAGGGGGGATTGGGGGGTACAGTGCAGGGGAAAGAATAGTA
GACATAATAGCAACAGACATACAAACTAAAGAATTACAAAAACAAATTACAAAAATTCAAAATTTTCGGG
TTTATTACAGGGACAGCAGAGATCCAGTTTGGTTAGTACCGGGCCCTACGCGTCCAAGGTCGGGCAGGAA
GAGGGCCTATTTCCCATGATTCCTTCATATTTGCATATACGATACAAGGCTGTTAGAGAGATAATTAGAA
TTAATTTGACTGTAAACACAAAGATATTAGTACAAAATACGTGACGTAGAAAGTAATAATTTCTTGGGTA
GTTTGCAGTTTTAAAATTATGTTTTAAAATGGACTATCATATGCTTACCGTAACTTGAAAGTATTTCGAT
TTCTTGGCTTTATATATCTTGTGGAAAGGACGAAACACCGATCGCTTACTCTCCGCATCGTTTAAGAGCT
ATGCTGGAAACAGCATAGCAAGTTTAAATAAGGCTAGTCCGTTATCAACTTGAAAAAGTGGCACCGAGTC
GGTGCTTTTTTTGGATCCAATTCTACCGGGTAGGGGAGGCGCTTTTCCCAAGGCAGTCTGGAGCATGCGC
TTTAGCAGCCCCGCTGGGCACTTGGCGCTACACAAGTGGCCTCTGGCCTCGCACACATTCCACATCCACC
GGTAGGCGCCAACCGGCTCCGTTCTTTGGTGGCCCCTTCGCGCCACCTTCTACTCCTCCCCTAGTCAGGA
AGTTCCCCCCCGCCCCGCAGCTCGCGTCGTGCAGGACGTGACAAATGGAAGTAGCACGTCTCACTAGTCT
CGTGCAGATGGACAGCACCGCTGAGCAATGGAAGCGGGTAGGCCTTTGGGGCAGCGGCCAATAGCAGCTT
TGCTCCTTCGCTTTCTGGGCTCAGAGGCTGGGAAGGGGTGGGTCCGGGGGCGGGCTCAGGGGCGGGCTCA
GGGGCGGGGCGGGCGCCCGAAGGTCCTCCGGAGGCCCGGCATTCTGCACGCTTCAAAAGCGCACGTCTGC
CGCGCTGTTCTCCTCTTCCTCATCTCCGGGCCTTTCGACCTGCATCCATCTAGATCTCGAGCAGCTGAAG
CTTACCATGACCGAGTACAAGCCCACGGTGCGCCTCGCCACCCGCGACGACGTCCCCAGGGCCGTACGCA
CCCTCGCCGCCGCGTTCGCCGACTACCCCGCCACGCGCCACACCGTCGATCCGGACCGCCACATCGAGCG
GGTCACCGAGCTGCAAGAACTCTTCCTCACGCGCGTCGGGCTCGACATCGGCAAGGTGTGGGTCGCGGAC
GACGGCGCCGCGGTGGCGGTCTGGACCACGCCGGAGAGCGTCGAAGCGGGGGCGGTGTTCGCCGAGATCG
GCCCGCGCATGGCCGAGTTGAGCGGTTCCCGGCTGGCCGCGCAGCAACAGATGGAAGGCCTCCTGGCGCC
GCACCGGCCCAAGGAGCCCGCGTGGTTCCTGGCCACCGTCGGCGTCTCGCCCGACCACCAGGGCAAGGGT
CTGGGCAGCGCCGTCGTGCTCCCCGGAGTGGAGGCGGCCGAGCGCGCCGGGGTGCCCGCCTTCCTGGAGA
CCTCCGCGCCCCGCAACCTCCCCTTCTACGAGCGGCTCGGCTTCACCGTCACCGCCGACGTCGAGGTGCC
CGAAGGACCGCGCACCTGGTGCATGACCCGCAAGCCCGGTGCCGGCGGCGGGTCCGGAGGAGAGGGCAGA
GGAAGTCTCCTAACATGCGGTGACGTGGAGGAGAATCCTGGCCCAATGAGCGAGCTGATTAAGGAGAACA
TGCACATGAAGCTGTACATGGAGGGCACCGTGGACAACCATCACTTCAAGTGCACATCCGAGGGCGAAGG
CAAGCCCTACGAGGGCACCCAGACCATGAGAATCAAGGTGGTCGAGGGCGGCCCTCTCCCCTTCGCCTTC
GACATCCTGGCTACTAGCTTCCTCTACGGCAGCAAGACCTTCATCAACCACACCCAGGGCATCCCCGACT
TCTTCAAGCAGTCCTTCCCTGAGGGCTTCACATGGGAGAGAGTCACCACATACGAGGACGGGGGCGTGCT
GACCGCTACCCAGGACACCAGCCTCCAGGACGGCTGCCTCATCTACAACGTCAAGATCAGAGGGGTGAAC
TTCACATCCAACGGCCCTGTGATGCAGAAGAAAACACTCGGCTGGGAGGCCTTCACCGAGACGCTGTACC
CCGCTGACGGCGGCCTGGAAGGCAGAAACGACATGGCCCTGAAGCTCGTGGGCGGGAGCCATCTGATCGC
AAACATCAAGACCACATATAGATCCAAGAAACCCGCTAAGAACCTCAAGATGCCTGGCGTCTACTATGTG
GACTACAGACTGGAAAGAATCAAGGAGGCCAACAACGAGACCTACGTCGAGCAGCACGAGGTGGCAGTGG
CCAGATACTGCGACCTCCCTAGCAAACTGGGGCACAAGCTTAATTGAGCGGCCGCTCAACCTCTGGATTA
CAAAATTTGTGAAAGATTGACTGGTATTCTTAACTATGTTGCTCCTTTTACGCTATGTGGATACGCTGCT
TTAATGCCTTTGTATCATGCTATTGCTTCCCGTATGGCTTTCATTTTCTCCTCCTTGTATAAATCCTGGT
TGCTGTCTCTTTATGAGGAGTTGTGGCCCGTTGTCAGGCAACGTGGCGTGGTGTGCACTGTGTTTGCTGA
CGCAACCCCCACTGGTTGGGGCATTGCCACCACCTGTCAGCTCCTTTCCGGGACTTTCGCTTTCCCCCTC
CCTATTGCCACGGCGGAACTCATCGCCGCCTGCCTTGCCCGCTGCTGGACAGGGGCTCGGCTGTTGGGCA
CTGACAATTCCGTGGTGTTGTCGGGGAAATCATCGTCCTTTCCTTGGCTGCTCGCCTGTGTTGCCACCTG
GATTCTGCGCGGGACGTCCTTCTGCTACGTCCCTTCGGCCCTCAATCCAGCGGACCTTCCTTCCCGCGGC
CTGCTGCCGGCTCTGCGGCCTCTTCCGCGTCTACGCCTTCGCCCTCAGACGAGTCGGATCTCCCTTTGGG
CCGCCTCCCCGCAGGTACCTTTAAGACCAATGACTTACAAGGCAGCTGTAGATCTTAGCCACTTTTTAAA
AGAAAAGGGGGGACTGGAAGGGCTAATTCACTCCCAAAGAAGTCAAGATCTGCTTTTTGCCTGTACTGGG
TCTCTCTGGTTAGACCAGAGTCTCTCTGGTTAGACCAGATCTGAGCCTGGGAGCTCTCTGGCTAACTAGG
GAACCCACTGCTTAAGCCTCAATAAAGCTTGCCTTGAGTGCTTCAAGTAGTGTGTGCCCGTCTGTTGTGT
GACTCTGGTAACTAGAGATCCCTCAGACCCTTTTAGTCAGTGTGGAAAATCTCTAGCAGTTTAAACCCGC
TGATCAGCCTCGACTGTGCCTTCTAGTTGCCAGCCATCTGTTGTTTGCCCCTCCCCCGTGCCTTCCTTGA
CCCTGGAAGGTGCCACTCCCACTGTCCTTTCCTAATAAAATGAGGAAATTGCATCGCATTGTCTGAGTAG
GTGTCATTCTATTCTGGGGGGTGGGGTGGGGCAGGACAGCAAGGGGGAGGATTGGGAAGTCAATAGCAGG
CATGCTGGGGATGCGGTGGGCTCTATGGGCGGCCGTTAATTAAGCTTTTGTTCCCTTTAGTGAGGGTTAA
TTGCGCGCTTGGCGTAATCATGGTCATAGCTGTTTCCTGTGTGAAATTGTTATCCGCTCACAATTCCACA
CAACATACGAGCCGGGAGCATAAAGTGTAAAGCCTGGGGTGCCTAATGAGTGAGCTAACTCACATTAATT
GCGTTGCGCTCACTGCCCGCTTTCCAGTCGGGAAACCTGTCGTGCCAGCTGCATTAATGAATCGGCCAAC
GCGCGGGGAGAGGCGGTTTGCGTATTGGGCGCTCTTCCGCTTCCTCGCTCACTGACTCGCTGCGCTCGGT
CGTTCGGCTGCGGCGAGCGGTATCAGCTCACTCAAAGGCGGTAATACGGTTATCCACAGAATCAGGGGAT
AACGCAGGAAAGAACATGTGAGCAAAAGGCCAGCAAAAGGCCAGGAACCGTAAAAAGGCCGCGTTGCTGG
CGTTTTTCCATAGGCTCCGCCCCCCTGACGAGCATCACAAAAATCGACGCTCAAGTCAGAGGTGGCGAAA
CCCGACAGGACTATAAAGATACCAGGCGTTTCCCCCTGGAAGCTCCCTCGTGCGCTCTCCTGTTCCGACC
CTGCCGCTTACCGGATACCTGTCCGCCTTTCTCCCTTCGGGAAGCGTGGCGCTTTCTCATAGCTCACGCT
GTAGGTATCTCAGTTCGGTGTAGGTCGTTCGCTCCAAGCTGGGCTGTGTGCACGAACCCCCCGTTCAGCC
CGACCGCTGCGCCTTATCCGGTAACTATCGTCTTGAGTCCAACCCGGTAAGACACGACTTATCGCCACTG
GCAGCAGCCACTGGTAACAGGATTAGCAGAGCGAGGTATGTAGGCGGTGCTACAGAGTTCTTGAAGTGGT
GGCCTAACTACGGCTACACTAGAAGAACAGTATTTGGTATCTGCGCTCTGCTGAAGCCAGTTACCTTCGG
AAAAAGAGTTGGTAGCTCTTGATCCGGCAAACAAACCACCGCTGGTAGCGGTGGTTTTTTTGTTTGCAAG
CAGCAGATTACGCGCAGAAAAAAAGGATCTCAAGAAGATCCTTTGATCTTTTCTACGGGGTCTGACGCTC
AGTGGAACGAAAACTCACGTTAAGGGATTTTGGTCATGAGATTATCAAAAAGGATCTTCACCTAGATCCT
TTTAAATTAAAAATGAAGTTTTAAATCAATCTAAAGTATATATGAGTAAACTTGGTCTGACAGTTACCAA
TGCTTAATCAGTGAGGCACCTATCTCAGCGATCTGTCTATTTCGTTCATCCATAGTTGCCTGACTCCCCG
TCGTGTAGATAACTACGATACGGGAGGGCTTACCATCTGGCCCCAGTGCTGCAATGATACCGCGAGACCC
ACGCTCACCGGCTCCAGATTTATCAGCAATAAACCAGCCAGCCGGAAGGGCCGAGCGCAGAAGTGGTCCT
GCAACTTTATCCGCCTCCATCCAGTCTATTAATTGTTGCCGGGAAGCTAGAGTAAGTAGTTCGCCAGTTA
ATAGTTTGCGCAACGTTGTTGCCATTGCTACAGGCATCGTGGTGTCACGCTCGTCGTTTGGTATGGCTTC
ATTCAGCTCCGGTTCCCAACGATCAAGGCGAGTTACATGATCCCCCATGTTGTGCAAAAAAGCGGTTAGC
TCCTTCGGTCCTCCGATCGTTGTCAGAAGTAAGTTGGCCGCAGTGTTATCACTCATGGTTATGGCAGCAC
TGCATAATTCTCTTACTGTCATGCCATCCGTAAGATGCTTTTCTGTGACTGGTGAGTACTCAACCAAGTC
ATTCTGAGAATAGTGTATGCGGCGACCGAGTTGCTCTTGCCCGGCGTCAATACGGGATAATACCGCGCCA
CATAGCAGAACTTTAAAAGTGCTCATCATTGGAAAACGTTCTTCGGGGCGAAAACTCTCAAGGATCTTAC
CGCTGTTGAGATCCAGTTCGATGTAACCCACTCGTGCACCCAACTGATCTTCAGCATCTTTTACTTTCAC
CAGCGTTTCTGGGTGAGCAAAAACAGGAAGGCAAAATGCCGCAAAAAAGGGAATAAGGGCGACACGGAAA
TGTTGAATACTCATACTCTTCCTTTTTCAATATTATTGAAGCATTTATCAGGGTTATTGTCTCATGAGCG
GATACATATTTGAATGTATTTAGAAAAATAAACAAATAGGGGTTCCGCGCACATTTCCCCGAAAAGTGCC
AC
Features (pLannotate 1.2.2; 28 found; start..end, strand, type, name):
     30..458     -  rep_origin     f1 ori (sequence partly withheld): f1 bacteriophage origin of replication; arrow indicates direction of (+) strand synthesis
    463..618     -  CDS            lacZα (fragment): LacZα fragment of β-galactosidase; lacZ fragment
    626..644     +  promoter       T7 promoter: promoter for bacteriophage T7 RNA polymerase
    658..958     +  enhancer       CMV enhancer: human cytomegalovirus immediate early enhancer
    959..1158    +  promoter       CMV promoter: human cytomegalovirus (CMV) immediate early promoter
   1176..1356    +  LTR            5' LTR (truncated): truncated 5' long terminal repeat (LTR) from HIV-1
   1403..1528    +  misc_feature   HIV-1 Ψ: packaging signal of human immunodeficiency virus type 1
   1512..1850    +  CDS            HIV-1 gag (fragment): gag protein from human immunodeficiency virus 1; gag
   2027..2260    +  misc_feature   RRE: The Rev response element (RRE) of HIV-1 allows for Rev-dependent mRNA export from the nucleus to the cytoplasm.
   2637..2737    +  CDS            Rev (fragment): human immunodeficiency virus 1 (HIV-1) Rev protein; rev; enhances nuclear export of unspliced and incompletely spliced viral mRNAs
   2787..2904    +  misc_feature   cPPT/CTS: central polypurine tract and central termination sequence of HIV-1
   2979..3219    +  promoter       U6 promoter: RNA polymerase III promoter for human U6 snRNA
   3266..3333    +  misc_RNA       tracrRNA (fragment): trans-activating CRISPR RNA for the Streptococcus pyogenes CRISPR/Cas9 system
   3356..3855    +  promoter       PGK promoter: mouse phosphoglycerate kinase 1 promoter
   3895..4491    +  CDS            PuroR (fragment): puromycin N-acetyltransferase; pac from Streptomyces; confers resistance to puromycin
   4564..5262    +  CDS            TagBFP: TagBFP is a basic (constitutively fluorescent) blue fluorescent protein published in 2008, derived from Entacmaea quadricolor. It is reported to be a very rapidly-maturing monomer with very low acid sensitivity.
   5274..5860    +  misc_feature   WPRE: woodchuck hepatitis virus posttranscriptional regulatory element
   5854..6000    +  CDS            nef (fragment): NEF_HV1LA - Experimental evidence at protein level: Swiss-Prot protein existence level 1. Extracellular Nef protein targets CD4(+) T-lymphocytes for apoptosis by interacting with CXCR4 surface receptors. From Human immunodeficiency virus type 1 group M subtype B (isolate Lai) (HIV-1).
   6008..6186    +  LTR            5' LTR (truncated): truncated 5' long terminal repeat (LTR) from HIV-1
   6212..6323    +  polyA_signal   bGH poly(A) signal: bovine growth hormone polyadenylation signal
   6462..6480    -  promoter       T3 promoter: promoter for bacteriophage T3 RNA polymerase
   6525..6541    -  protein_bind   lac operator: The lac repressor binds to the lac operator to inhibit transcription in E. coli. This inhibition can be relieved by adding lactose or isopropyl-β-D-thiogalactopyranoside (IPTG). lac repressor encoded by lacI
   6549..6579    -  promoter       lac promoter: promoter for the E. coli lac operon
   6594..6615    -  protein_bind   CAP binding site: CAP binding activates transcription in the presence of cAMP. E. coli catabolite activator protein
   6628..6720    -  CDS            lacI (fragment): lac repressor; lacI; The lac repressor binds to the lac operator to inhibit transcription in E. coli. This inhibition can be relieved by adding lactose or isopropyl-β-D-thiogalactopyranoside (IPTG).
   6903..7491    -  rep_origin     ori: high-copy-number ColE1/pMB1/pBR322/pUC origin of replication
   7662..8522    -  CDS            AmpR: β-lactamase; bla; confers resistance to ampicillin, carbenicillin, and related antibiotics
   8523..8627    -  promoter       AmpR promoter: bla
