[The description below was written by a language model from this plasmid's Addgene catalogue record and pLannotate feature annotations shown in this document.]
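Description:
pKLV2-U6gRNA5(Stat3)-PGKpuroBFP-W is a lentiviral CRISPR guide RNA vector of about 8.65 kb. It was made by cloning a guide targeting mouse Stat3 into the BbsI sites of the pKLV2-U6gRNA5(BbsI)-PGKpuroBFP-W backbone, and both sites were destroyed in the process. It is maintained in E. coli as a high-copy plasmid through a ColE1/pUC-type origin and an ampicillin resistance gene. The backbone also carries an f1 origin, lac regulatory and lacZα remnants, and T7 and T3 promoters typical of a phagemid-derived cloning vector.

The viral portion is HIV-1 based. A CMV enhancer/promoter is fused to a truncated 5' LTR, so the genomic RNA can be transcribed in packaging cells. This is followed by the Ψ packaging signal with a gag fragment, the Rev response element for Rev-dependent nuclear export, and the cPPT/CTS. A truncated LTR at the 3' end, followed by a bGH polyadenylation signal, closes the transfer cassette.

Between these elements, a human U6 RNA polymerase III promoter drives the Stat3 guide fused to an S. pyogenes Cas9 scaffold, annotated here as a tracrRNA fragment. A mouse PGK promoter drives puromycin N-acetyltransferase followed by TagBFP, with a WPRE downstream to enhance transcript expression. The feature table leaves a short unannotated gap between the PuroR and TagBFP coding sequences, and the record does not state how the two are linked.

No Cas9 is encoded, so the nuclease must be supplied separately. Transduced cells can be selected with puromycin or tracked by blue fluorescence, which makes the construct suited to Stat3 knockout in mouse cells. The associated work is a CRISPR knockout study of naive pluripotency.
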