Addgene plasmid #105027: pKLV2-U6gRNA5(Stat3)-PGKpuroBFP-W
Purpose: Lentiviral gRNA plasmid targeting mouse Stat3 , co-expression of TagBFP
Depositing lab: Kosuke Yusa. Depositing organization: Wellcome Sanger Institute. Publication: Genome-wide CRISPR-KO Screen Uncovers mTORC1-Mediated Gsk3 Regulation in Naive Pluripotency Maintenance and Dissolution. Li M, Yu JSL, Tilgner K, Ong SH, Koike-Yusa H, Yusa K. Cell Rep. 2018 Jul 10;24(2):489-502. doi: 10.1016/j.celrep.2018.06.027. PubMed 29996108.
Backbone
  Vector backbone: pKLV2-U6gRNA5(BbsI)-PGKpuroBFP-W
  Backbone manufacturer: Yusa Lab
  Vector type: Mammalian Expression, Lentiviral, CRISPR
  Selectable markers: Puromycin
Growth in bacteria
  Bacterial resistance: Ampicillin, 100 μg/mL
  Growth temperature: 37°C
  Growth strain: NEB Stable
  Copy number: High Copy
Gene/Insert
  Gene/Insert name: Stat3
  gRNA/shRNA sequence: ATCGCTTACTCTCCGCATC
  Species: M. musculus (mouse)
  Entrez Gene: Stat3 (a.k.a. 1110034C02Rik, Aprf)
  Promoter: U6
  Cloning method: Restriction Enzyme; 5′ cloning site BbsI (destroyed during cloning); 3′ cloning site BbsI (destroyed during cloning)
  Sequencing primers: 5′ LKO.1 5'
Terms and licenses: Academic/Nonprofit Terms; Industry Terms: Not Available to Industry
How to cite: pKLV2-U6gRNA5(Stat3)-PGKpuroBFP-W was a gift from Kosuke Yusa (Addgene plasmid # 105027 ; http://n2t.net/addgene:105027 ; RRID:Addgene_105027)
